>Addgene plasmid #40565 | pEMB52 LRRK2_BC_1520_2210_I2211ENLYFQGWSHPQFEK | depositor full sequence | sequence record 52238 | pEMB52 LRRK2_BC_1520_2210_I2211ENLYFQGWSHPQFEK sequence 9556 bps
GGAACGGCTCCGCCCACTATTAATGAAATTAAAAATTCCAATTTTAAAAAACGCAGCAAGAGAAACATTT
GTATGAAAGAATGCGTAGAAGGAAAGAAAAATGTCGTCGACATGCTGAACAACAAGATTAATATGCCTCC
GTGTATAAAAAAAATATTGAACGATTTGAAAGAAAACAATGTACCGCGCGGCGGTATGTACAGGAAGAGG
TTTATACTAAACTGTTACATTGCAAACGTGGTTTCGTGTGCCAAGTGTGAAAACCGATGTTTAATCAAGG
CTCTGACGCATTTCTACAACCACGACTCCAAGTGTGTGGGTGAAGTCATGCATCTTTTAATCAAATCCCA
AGATGTGTATAAACCACCAAACTGCCAAAAAATGAAAACTGTCGACAAGCTCTGTCCGTTTGCTGGCAAC
TGCAAGGGTCTCAATCCTATTTGTAATTATTGAATAATAAAACAATTATAAATGCTAAATTTGTTTTTTA
TTAACGATACAAACCAAACGCAACAAGAACATTTGTAGTATTATCTATAATTGAAAACGCGTAGTTATAA
TCGCTGAGGTAATATTTAAAATCATTTTCAAATGATTCACAGTTAATTTGCGACAATATAATTTTATTTT
CACATAAACTAGACGCCTTGTCGTCTTCTTCTTCGTATTCCTTCTCTTTTTCATTTTTCTCTTCATAAAA
ATTAACATAGTTATTATCGTATCCATATATGTATCTATCGTATAGAGTAAATTTTTTGTTGTCATAAATA
TATATGTCTTTTTTAATGGGGTGTATAGTACCGCTGCGCATAGTTTTTCTGTAATTTACAACAGTGCTAT
TTTCTGGTAGTTCTTCGGAGTGTGTTGCTTTAATTATTAAATTTATATAATCAATGAATTTGGGATCGTC
GGTTTTGTACAATATGTTGCCGGCATAGTACGCAGCTTCTTCTAGTTCAATTACACCATTTTTTAGCAGC
ACCGGATTAACATAACTTTCCAAAATGTTGTACGAACCGTTAAACAAAAACAGTTCACCTCCCTTTTCTA
TACTATTGTCTGCGAGCAGTTGTTTGTTGTTAAAAATAACAGCCATTGTAATGAGACGCACAAACTAATA
TCACAAACTGGAAATGTCTATCAATATATAGTTGCTGATCAGATCCTCATTGTTTGCCTCCCTGCTGCGG
TTTTTCACCGAAGTTCATGCCAGTCCAGCGTTTTTGCAGCAGAAAAGCCGCCGACTTCGGTTTGCGGTCG
CGAGTGAAGATCCCTTTCTTGTTACCGCCAACGCGCAATATGCCTTGCGAGGTCGCAAAATCGGCGAAAT
TCCATACCTGTTCACCGACGACGGCGCTGACGCGATCAAAGACGCGGTGATACATATCCAGCCATGCACA
CTGATACTCTTCACTCCACATGTCGGTGTACATTGAGTGCAGCCCGGCTAACGTATCCACGCCGTATTCG
GTGATGATAATCGGCTGATGCAGTTTCTCCTGCCAGGCCAGAAGTTCTTTTTCCAGTACCTTCTCTGCCG
TTTCCAAATCGCCGCTTTGGACATACCATCCGTAATAACGGTTCAGGCACAGCACATCAAAGAGATCGCT
GATGGTATCGGTGTGAGCGTCGCAGAACATTACATTGACGCAGGTGATCGGACGCGTCGGGTCGAGTTTA
CGCGTTGCTTCCGCCAGTGGCGCGAAATATTCCCGTGCACCTTGCGGACGGGTATCCGGTTCGTTGGCAA
TACTCCACATCACCACGCTTGGGTGGTTTTTGTCACGCGCTATCAGCTCTTTAATCGCCTGTAAGTGCGC
TTGCTGAGTTTCCCCGTTGACTGCCTCTTCGCTGTACAGTTCTTTCGGCTTGTTGCCCGCTTCGAAACCA
ATGCCTAAAGAGAGCGAAAAGCCGACAGCAGCAGTTTCATCAATCACCACGATGCCATGTTCATCTGCCC
AGTCGAGCATCTCTTCAGCGTAAGGGTAATGCGAGGTACGGTAGGAGTTGGCCCCAATCCAGTCCATTAA
TGCGTGGTCGTGCACCATCAGCACGTTATCGAATCCTTTGCCACGTAAGTCCGCATCTTCATGACGACCA
AAGCCAGTAAAGTAGAACGGTTTGTGGTTAATCAGGAACTGTTGGCCCTTCACTGCCACTGACCGGATGC
CGACGCGAAGCGGGTAGATATCACACTCTGTCTGGCTTTTGGCTGTGACGCACAGTTCATAGAGATAACC
TTCACCCGGTTGCCAGAGGTGCGGATTCACCACTTGCAAAGTCCCGCTAGTGCCTTGTCCAGTTGCAACC
ACCTGTTGATCCGCATCACGCAGTTCAACGCTGACATCACCATTGGCCACCACCTGCCAGTCAACAGACG
CGTGGTTACAGTCTTGCGCGACATGCGTCACCACGGTGATATCGTCCACCCAGGTGTTCGGCGTGGTGTA
GAGCATTACGCTGCGATGGATTCCGGCATAGTTAAAGAAATCATGGAAGTAAGACTGCTTTTTCTTGCCG
TTTTCGTCGGTAATCACCATTCCCGGCGGGATAGTCTGCCAGTTCAGTTCGTTGTTCACACAAACGGTGA
TACGTACACTTTTCCCGGCAATAACATACGGCGTGACATCGGCTTCAAATGGCGTATAGCCGCCCTGATG
CTCCATCACTTCCTGATTATTGACCCACACTTTGCCGTAATGAGTGACCGCATCGAAACGCAGCACGATA
CGCTGGCCTGCCCAACCTTTCGGTATAAAGACTTCGCGCTGATACCAGACGTTGCCCGCATAATTACGAA
TATCTGCATCGGCGAACTGATCGTTAAAACTGCCTGGCACAGCAATTGCCCGGCTTTCTTGTAACGCGCT
TTCCCACCAACGCTGATCAATTCCACAGTTTTCGCGATCCAGACTGAATGCCCACAGGCCGTCGAGTTTT
TTGATTTCACGGGTTGGGGTTTCTACAGGACGGACCATATTTATAGGTGTAATTTATGTAGCTGTAATTT
TTACCTTATTAATATTTTTTACGCTTTGCATTCGACGACTGAACTCCCAAATATATGTTTAACTCGTCTT
GGTCGTTTGAATTTTTGTTGCTGTGTTTCCTAATATTTTCCATCACCTTAAATATGTTATTGTAATCCTC
AATGTTGAACTTGCAATTGGACACGGCATAGTTTTCCATAGTCGTGTAAAACATGGTATTGGCTGCATTG
TAATACATCCGACTGAGCGGGTACGGATCTATGTGTTTGAGCAGCCTGTTCAAAAACTCTGCATCGTCGC
AAAACGGAATTTCGTCGACAGATCTGATCATGGAGATAATTAAAATGATAACCATCTCGCAAATAAATAA
GTATTTTACTGTTTTCGTAACAGTTTTGTAATAAAAAAACCTATAAATATAGGATCTATGCACCACCATC
ACCACCATCACCACTTGGTGCCCCGCGGATCCGGACAGCTGATCCCCGACTGCTACGTGGAACTTGAGAA
GATCATCCTGAGCGAGCGCAAGAATGTGCCTATCGAGTTTCCAGTGATCGATCGCAAACGTCTCCTCCAG
CTCGTGCGTGAGAATCAGCTGCAGCTCGACGAGAACGAGCTGCCTCATGCTGTGCACTTCCTTAACGAGT
CAGGTGTCCTCCTGCACTTCCAGGACCCGGCTCTCCAGCTGAGTGACCTCTATTTCGTGGAGCCAAAGTG
GCTCTGTAAAATTATGGCTCAAATCCTCACTGTCAAGGTAGAGGGCTGTCCAAAGCACCCAAAGGGCATC
ATCTCGCGTCGCGACGTGGAAAAGTTTCTCTCTAAGAAGCGCAAGTTTCCCAAGAACTACATGAGCCAGT
ACTTTAAACTGTTGGAGAAGTTCCAGATCGCTCTGCCTATCGGCGAAGAGTACCTGTTGGTTCCTTCCTC
CCTGTCCGATCACCGCCCCGTGATTGAGCTGCCTCACTGCGAGAACAGCGAGATTATCATTCGCCTATAC
GAGATGCCGTACTTTCCGATGGGCTTCTGGTCAAGGCTCATCAATCGTCTGCTTGAAATCTCCCCATATA
TGCTGAGCGGTCGTGAACGCGCTCTGAGGCCAAACCGGATGTACTGGCGCCAGGGGATTTACTTGAACTG
GTCCCCTGAGGCTTATTGTCTGGTGGGCTCGGAAGTCCTGGATAACCACCCCGAATCATTCCTGAAGATC
ACCGTTCCTTCCTGCCGTAAGGGTTGCATTCTATTGGGACAGGTGGTGGATCATATCGATTCCCTGATGG
AGGAGTGGTTCCCTGGCCTGTTGGAGATCGACATCTGTGGCGAGGGTGAGACCCTGCTGAAGAAGTGGGC
ACTCTACAGTTTCAATGACGGCGAAGAACACCAGAAGATTCTGCTCGACGACCTCATGAAGAAGGCCGAG
GAGGGCGACCTGCTCGTGAACCCCGACCAGCCTAGGCTGACCATCCCCATCTCCCAGATTGCACCCGACC
TTATCCTCGCTGACCTGCCTCGCAACATCATGCTGAACAATGACGAGCTGGAGTTTGAACAAGCACCCGA
GTTCCTGCTAGGCGACGGCTCTTTCGGTTCAGTTTACCGTGCTGCTTACGAGGGTGAAGAGGTTGCCGTG
AAGATTTTTAACAAGCACACTTCGCTCCGTCTGCTGCGTCAGGAGCTTGTGGTTCTCTGCCACCTGCACC
ACCCTTCCCTGATCTCCCTGCTGGCCGCCGGCATTAGGCCTCGCATGCTAGTGATGGAACTGGCCAGTAA
GGGTTCATTGGACCGCCTGCTGCAGCAGGACAAGGCTAGCCTGACCCGTACGCTCCAGCACCGTATCGCC
CTGCATGTGGCCGACGGACTGCGCTACTTGCACAGTGCCATGATCATTTATCGCGATCTGAAGCCTCATA
ATGTTCTTCTGTTCACGCTCTACCCAAACGCAGCTATCATTGCCAAAATTGCCGATTACGGCATAGCCCA
GTACTGCTGTCGTATGGGTATCAAGACTAGCGAGGGTACACCTGGGTTCCGCGCTCCCGAAGTCGCACGC
GGGAACGTGATCTACAACCAGCAGGCCGACGTGTACTCGTTTGGCCTGCTCCTGTATGACATTCTCACTA
CCGGAGGCCGGATTGTGGAGGGCCTGAAATTTCCCAACGAGTTCGACGAGCTGGAGATCCAGGGCAAGCT
GCCTGACCCCGTGAAGGAGTACGGTTGTGCACCCTGGCCTATGGTGGAGAAGCTCATTAAGCAGTGTCTG
AAGGAGAACCCTCAGGAACGCCCCACAAGCGCCCAGGTGTTCGACATTCTAAACTCTGCAGAGTTAGTGT
GTCTGACTAGGCGTATCTTACTCCCGAAGAACGTGATCGTTGAGTGCATGGTGGCAACGCACCACAACTC
GCGTAACGCTAGCATCTGGTTAGGATGTGGGCATACCGATCGTGGCCAGCTGAGTTTCCTCGACCTCAAC
ACCGAGGGGTATACTAGCGAGGAGGTCGCTGATTCACGCATTCTGTGCCTCGCCCTTGTCCATCTGCCTG
TTGAGGAGAACCTGTACTTCCAGGGCTGGTCCCACCCCCAGTTCGAGAAGTGATAAGCTTGCGGCCGCAC
TCGAGCACCACCACCACCACCACTAACCTAGGTAGCTGAGCGCATGCAAGCTGATCCGGGTTATTAGTAC
ATTTATTAAGCGCTAGATTCTGTGCGTTGTTGATTTACAGACAATTGTTGTACGTATTTTAATAATTCAT
TAAATTTATAATCTTTAGGGTGGTATGTTAGAGCGAAAATCAAATGATTTTCAGCGTCTTTATATCTGAA
TTTAAATATTAAATCCTCAATAGATTTGTAAAATAGGTTTCGATTAGTTTCAAACAAGGGTTGTTTTTCC
GAACCGATGGCTGGACTATCTAATGGATTTTCGCTCAACGCCACAAAACTTGCCAAATCTTGTAGCAGCA
ATCTAGCTTTGTCGATATTCGTTTGTGTTTTGTTTTGTAATAAAGGTTCGACGTCGTTCAAAATATTATG
CGCTTTTGTATTTCTTTCATCACTGTCGTTAGTGTACAATTGACTCGACGTAAACACGTTAAATAGAGCT
TGGACATATTTAACATCGGGCGTGTTAGCTTTATTAGGCCGATTATCGTCGTCGTCCCAACCCTCGTCGT
TAGAAGTTGCTTCCGAAGACGATTTTGCCATAGCCACACGACGCCTATTAATTGTGTCGGCTAACACGTC
CGCGATCAAATTTGTAGTTGAGCTTTTTGGAATTATTTCTGATTGCGGGCGTTTTTGGGCGGGTTTCAAT
CTAACTGTGCCCGATTTTAATTCAGACAACACGTTAGAAAGCGATGGTGCAGGCGGTGGTAACATTTCAG
ACGGCAAATCTACTAATGGCGGCGGTGGTGGAGCTGATGATAAATCTACCATCGGTGGAGGCGCAGGCGG
GGCTGGCGGCGGAGGCGGAGGCGGAGGTGGTGGCGGTGATGCAGACGGCGGTTTAGGCTCAAATGTCTCT
TTAGGCAACACAGTCGGCACCTCAACTATTGTACTGGTTTCGGGCGCCGTTTTTGGTTTGACCGGTCTGA
GACGAGTGCGATTTTTTTCGTTTCTAATAGCTTCCAACAATTGTTGTCTGTCGTCTAAAGGTGCAGCGGG
TTGAGGTTCCGTCGGCATTGGTGGAGCGGGCGGCAATTCAGACATCGATGGTGGTGGTGGTGGTGGAGGC
GCTGGAATGTTAGGCACGGGAGAAGGTGGTGGCGGCGGTGCCGCCGGTATAATTTGTTCTGGTTTAGTTT
GTTCGCGCACGATTGTGGGCACCGGCGCAGGCGCCGCTGGCTGCACAACGGAAGGTCGTCTGCTTCGAGG
CAGCGCTTGGGGTGGTGGCAATTCAATATTATAATTGGAATACAAATCGTAAAAATCTGCTATAAGCATT
GTAATTTCGCTATCGTTTACCGTGCCGATATTTAACAACCGCTCAATGTAAGCAATTGTATTGTAAAGAG
ATTGTCTCAAGCTCGGATCGATCCCGCACGCCGATAACAAGCCTTTTCATTTTTACTACAGCATTGTAGT
GGCGAGACACTTCGCTGTCGTCGAGGTTTAAACGCTTCCTCGCTCACTGACTCGCTGCGCTCGGTCGTTC
GGCTGCGGCGAGCGGTATCAGCTCACTCAAAGGCGGTAATACGGTTATCCACAGAATCAGGGGATAACGC
AGGAAAGAACATGTGAGCAAAAGGCCAGCAAAAGGCCAGGAACCGTAAAAAGGCCGCGTTGCTGGCGTTT
TTCCATAGGCTCCGCCCCCCTGACGAGCATCACAAAAATCGACGCTCAAGTCAGAGGTGGCGAAACCCGA
CAGGACTATAAAGATACCAGGCGTTTCCCCCTGGAAGCTCCCTCGTGCGCTCTCCTGTTCCGACCCTGCC
GCTTACCGGATACCTGTCCGCCTTTCTCCCTTCGGGAAGCGTGGCGCTTTCTCATAGCTCACGCTGTAGG
TATCTCAGTTCGGTGTAGGTCGTTCGCTCCAAGCTGGGCTGTGTGCACGAACCCCCCGTTCAGCCCGACC
GCTGCGCCTTATCCGGTAACTATCGTCTTGAGTCCAACCCGGTAAGACACGACTTATCGCCACTGGCAGC
AGCCACTGGTAACAGGATTAGCAGAGCGAGGTATGTAGGCGGTGCTACAGAGTTCTTGAAGTGGTGGCCT
AACTACGGCTACACTAGAAGGACAGTATTTGGTATCTGCGCTCTGCTGAAGCCAGTTACCTTCGGAAAAA
GAGTTGGTAGCTCTTGATCCGGCAAACAAACCACCGCTGGTAGCGGTGGTTTTTTTGTTTGCAAGCAGCA
GATTACGCGCAGAAAAAAAGGATCTCAAGAAGATCCTTTGATCTTTTCTACGGGGTCTGACGCTCAGTGG
AACGAAAACTCACGTTAAGGGATTTTGGTCATGAGATTATCAAAAAGGATCTTCACCTAGATCCTTTTAA
ATTAAAAATGAAGTTTTAAATCAATCTAAAGTATATATGAGTAAACTTGGTCTGACAGTTACCAATGCTT
AATCAGTGAGGCACCTATCTCAGCGATCTGTCTATTTCGTTCATCCATAGTTGCCTGACTCCCCGTCGTG
TAGATAACTACGATACGGGAGGGCTTACCATCTGGCCCCAGTGCTGCAATGATACCGCGAGACCCACGCT
CACCGGCTCCAGATTTATCAGCAATAAACCAGCCAGCCGGAAGGGCCGAGCGCAGAAGTGGTCCTGCAAC
TTTATCCGCCTCCATCCAGTCTATTAATTGTTGCCGGGAAGCTAGAGTAAGTAGTTCGCCAGTTAATAGT
TTGCGCAACGTTGTTGCCATTGCTACAGGCATCGTGGTGTCACGCTCGTCGTTTGGTATGGCTTCATTCA
GCTCCGGTTCCCAACGATCAAGGCGAGTTACATGATCCCCCATGTTGTGCAAAAAAGCGGTTAGCTCCTT
CGGTCCTCCGATCGTTGTCAGAAGTAAGTTGGCCGCAGTGTTATCACTCATGGTTATGGCAGCACTGCAT
AATTCTCTTACTGTCATGCCATCCGTAAGATGCTTTTCTGTGACTGGTGAGTACTCAACCAAGTCATTCT
GAGAATAGTGTATGCGGCGACCGAGTTGCTCTTGCCCGGCGTCAATACGGGATAATACCGCGCCACATAG
CAGAACTTTAAAAGTGCTCATCATTGGAAAACGTTCTTCGGGGCGAAAACTCTCAAGGATCTTACCGCTG
TTGAGATCCAGTTCGATGTAACCCACTCGTGCACCCAACTGATCTTCAGCATCTTTTACTTTCACCAGCG
TTTCTGGGTGAGCAAAAACAGGAAGGCAAAATGCCGCAAAAAAGGGAATAAGGGCGACACGGAAATGTTG
AATACTCATACTCTTCCTTTTTCAATATTATTGAAGCATTTATCAGGGTTATTGTCTCATGAGCGGATAC
ATATTTGAATGTATTTAGAAAAATAAACAAATAGGGGTTCCGCGCACATTTCCCCGAAAAGTGCCACCTG
[124 nt withheld, positions 9031-9154]
C
[91 nt withheld, positions 9156-9246]
A
[49 nt withheld, positions 9248-9296]
CCTTTGACGTTGGAGTCCACGTTCTTT
[37 nt withheld, positions 9324-9360]
ACCCTATCTCGGTCTATTCTTTTGATTTATAAGGGATTTTGCCGATTTCGGCCTATTGGTTAAAAAATGA
GCTGATTTAACAAAAATTTAACGCGAATTTTAACAAAATATTAACGTTTACAATTTCCCATTCGCCATTC
AGGCTGCGCAACTGTTGGGAAGGGCGATCGGTGCGGGCCTCTTCGCTATTACGCCA
Features (pLannotate 1.2.2; 14 found; start..end, strand, type, name):
    329..453     +  CDS            lef2: baculovirus late expression factor 2
    491..1096    +  CDS            ORF603: baculovirus ORF603 protein
   1167..2972    -  CDS            GUS: β-glucuronidase; uidA (or gusA) from E. coli
   2987..3302    -  promoter       p6.9 promoter: Autographa californica p6.9; baculovirus late basic protein promoter
   3317..3408    +  promoter       polyhedrin promoter: polh from Autographa californica; promoter for the baculovirus polyhedrin gene
   3463..5535    +  CDS            LRRK2 (fragment): LRRK2_HUMAN - Also known as PARK8. Experimental evidence at protein level: Swiss-Prot protein existence level 1. Serine/threonine-protein kinase which phosphorylates a broad range of proteins involved in multiple processes such as neuronal plasticity, autophagy, and vesicle trafficking (PubMed:20949042, PubMed:22012985, PubMed:26824392, PubMed:29125462, PubMed:28720718, PubMed:29127255, PubMed:30398148, PubMed:29212815, PubMed:30635421, PubMed:21850687, PubMed:23395371, PubMed:17114044, PubMed:24687852, PubMed:26014385, PubMed:25201882). Is a key regulator of RAB GTPases by regulating the GTP/
   5606..5623    +  CDS            9xHis (fragment): 9xHis affinity tag
   5660..7017    +  misc_recomb    baculovirus recombination region (ORF1629): contains part of ORF1629
   7015..7092    -  CDS            P61 (fragment): P78_NPVAC - Experimental evidence at protein level: Swiss-Prot protein existence level 1. Plays a role in the transport of the nucleocapsids from the cytoplasm toward the host nucleus together with the host actin- polymerizing Arp2/3 complex. From Autographa californica nuclear polyhedrosis virus (AcMNPV).
   7280..7868    -  rep_origin     ori: high-copy-number ColE1/pMB1/pBR322/pUC origin of replication
   8039..8899    -  CDS            AmpR: β-lactamase; bla; confers resistance to ampicillin, carbenicillin, and related antibiotics
   8900..9004    -  promoter       AmpR promoter: bla
   9031..9486    +  rep_origin     f1 ori (sequence partly withheld): f1 bacteriophage origin of replication; arrow indicates direction of (+) strand synthesis
   9491..1       -  CDS            lacZα (fragment) (across the origin): LacZα fragment of β-galactosidase; lacZ fragment
