[The description below was written by a language model from this plasmid's Addgene catalogue record and pLannotate feature annotations shown in this document.]
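Description:
pEMB52 LRRK2_BC_1520_2210_I2211ENLYFQGWSHPQFEK is a baculovirus transfer plasmid built on the Emerald pEMB52 backbone for producing a fragment of human LRRK2 (the Parkinson's disease-linked kinase also known as PARK8 or dardarin) in insect cells. In bacteria it is maintained as a high-copy plasmid through a ColE1/pUC-type origin and selected with ampicillin via the β-lactamase gene. An f1 phage origin and a remnant of lacZα are also present.

The expression cassette is flanked on one side by the baculoviral lef2 and ORF603 sequences and on the other by the ORF1629 recombination region. These homology arms allow the cassette to be transferred into the polyhedrin locus of an Autographa californica-type baculovirus genome by homologous recombination. Within these arms, the very late polyhedrin (polH) promoter drives the wild-type LRRK2 segment spanning amino acids 1520 to 2210. According to the catalogue entry, the fragment carries an N-terminal 6xHis tag and a C-terminal TEV protease cleavage site followed by a Strep-tag, giving two affinity handles and the option of removing the C-terminal tag by cleavage. The automated annotation does not mark an N-terminal His tag, but it does detect a short His-tag-like stretch downstream of the LRRK2 coding region. The record does not say whether that stretch is translated, and it may be vector sequence lying beyond the insert's stop codon. Oriented divergently from the polH cassette, the late p6.9 promoter drives E. coli β-glucuronidase (GUS), which serves as a reporter for identifying recombinant virus. The insert was cloned between BamHI and HindIII sites that were destroyed in the process.

The design points to recombinant expression and affinity purification of this LRRK2 fragment, although the record states no specific application.
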