Addgene plasmid #40565: pEMB52 LRRK2_BC_1520_2210_I2211ENLYFQGWSHPQFEK
Depositing lab: Michael J Fox Foundation MJFF. Depositing organization: Michael J Fox Foundation.
Backbone
  Vector backbone: pEMB52
  Backbone manufacturer: Emerald
  Vector type: Baculovirus
Growth in bacteria
  Bacterial resistance: Ampicillin, 100 μg/mL
  Growth temperature: 37°C
  Growth strain: Top10
  Copy number: High Copy
Gene/Insert
  Gene/Insert name: LRRK2
  Species: H. sapiens (human)
  Mutation: WT; aa1520_2210
  Entrez Gene: LRRK2 (a.k.a. AURA17, DARDARIN, PARK8, RIPK7, ROCO2)
  Promoter: polH
  Tag / fusion protein: 6xHis (N terminal on insert); Tev-Strep (ENLYFQGWSHPQFEK) (C terminal on insert)
  Cloning method: Restriction Enzyme; 5′ cloning site BamHI (destroyed during cloning); 3′ cloning site HindIII (destroyed during cloning)
  Sequencing primers: 5′ DSP2466For:GAATTTCGTCGACAGATC; 3′ DSP2466Rev:AATAACCCGGATCAGCTT
Terms and licenses: Academic/Nonprofit Terms; Industry Terms
How to cite: pEMB52 LRRK2_BC_1520_2210_I2211ENLYFQGWSHPQFEK was a gift from Michael J Fox Foundation MJFF (Addgene plasmid # 40565 ; http://n2t.net/addgene:40565 ; RRID:Addgene_40565)
