>Addgene plasmid #40565 | pEMB52 LRRK2_BC_1520_2210_I2211ENLYFQGWSHPQFEK | addgene partial sequence | sequence record 53776 | DSP2466For 5'-GAATTTCGTCGACAGATC-3'
TCTCGCAATAAATAAGTATTTTACTGTTTTCGTAACAGTTTTGTAATAAAAAAACCTATAAATATAGGAT
CTATGCACCACCATCACCACCATCACCACTTGGTGCCCCGCGGATCCGGACAGCTGATCCCCGACTGCTA
CGTGGAACTTGAGAAGATCATCCTGAGCGAGCGCAAGAATGTGCCTATCGAGTTTCCAGTGATCGATCGC
AAACGTCTCCTCCAGCTCGTGCGTGAGAATCAGCTGCAGCTCGACGAGAACGAGCTGCCTCATGCTGTGC
ACTTCCTTAACGAGTCAGGTGTCCTCCTGCACTTCCAGGACCCGGCTCTCCAGCTGAGTGACCTCTATTT
CGTGGAGCCAAAGTGGCTCTGTAAAATTATGGCTCAAATCCTCACTGTCAAGGTAGAGGGCTGTCCAAAG
CACCCAAAGGGCATCATCTCGCGTCGCGACGTGGAAAAGTTTCTCTCTAAGAAGCGCAAGTTTCCCAAGA
ACTACATGAGCCAGTACTTTAAACTGTTGGAGAAGTTCCAGATCGCTCTGCCTATCGGCGAAGAGTACCT
GTTGGTTCCTTCCTCCCTGTCCGATCACCGCCCCGTGATTGAGCTGCCTCACTGCGAGAACAGCGAGATT
ATCATTCGCCTATACGAGATGCCGTACTTTCCGATGGGCTTCTGGTCAAGGCTCATCAATCGTCTGCTTG
AAATCTCCCCATATATGCTGAGCGGTCGTGAACGCGCTCTGAGGCCAAACCGGATGTACTGGCGCCAGGG
GATTTACTTGAACTGGTCCCCTGAGGCTTATTGTCTGGTGGGCTCGGAAGTCCTGGATAACCACCCCGAA
TCATTCCTGA
