>Addgene plasmid #40565 | pEMB52 LRRK2_BC_1520_2210_I2211ENLYFQGWSHPQFEK | addgene partial sequence | sequence record 53777 | DSP2466Rev 5'-AATAACCCGGATCAGCTT-3'
TGGTGGTGGTGGTGGTGCTCGAGTGCGGCCGCAAGCTTATCACTTCTCGAACTGGGGGTGGGACCAGCCC
TGGAAGTACAGGTTCTCCTCAACAGGCAGATGGACAAGGGCGAGGCACAGAATGCGTGAATCAGCGACCT
CCTCGCTAGTATACCCCTCGGTGTTGAGGTCGAGGAAACTCAGCTGGCCACGATCGGTATGCCCACATCC
TAACCAGATGCTAGCGTTACGCGAGTTGTGGTGCGTTGCCACCATGCACTCAACGATCACGTTCTTCGGG
AGTAAGATACGCCTAGTCAGACACACTAACTCTGCAGAGTTTAGAATGTCGAACACCTGGGCGCTTGTGG
GGCGTTCCTGAGGGTTCTCCTTCAGACACTGCTTAATGAGCTTCTCCACCATAGGCCAGGGTGCACAACC
GTACTCCTTCACGGGGTCAGGCAGCTTGCCCTGGATCTCCAGCTCGTCGAACTCGTTGGGAAATTTCAGG
CCCTCCACAATCCGGCCTCCGGTAGTGAGAATGTCATACAGGAGCAGGCCAAACGAGTACACGTCGGCCT
GCTGGTTGTAGATCACGTTCCCGCGTGCGACTTCGGGAGCGCGGAACCCAGGTGTACCCTCGCTAGTCTT
GATACCCATACGACAGCAGTACTGGGCTATGCCGTAATCGGCAATTTTGGCAATGATAGCTGCGTTTGGG
TAGAGCGTGAACAGAAGAACATTATGAGGCTTCAGATCGCGATAAATGATCATGGCACTGTGCAAGTAGC
GCAGTCCGTCGGCCACATGCAGGGCGATACGGTGCTGGAGCGTACGGGTCAGGCTAGCCTTGTCCTGCTG
CA
